Addgene plasmid #163661: NSS-GFP
Purpose: Expresses a TNF and ST6GAL1 swapped chimera with the cytosolic tail from TNF and TMD and luminal domain from ST6GAL1 in mammalian cells
Depositing lab: Lei Lu. Depositing organization: Nanyang Technological University (NTU). Publication: A quantitative study of the Golgi retention of glycosyltransferases. Sun X, Mahajan D, Chen B, Song Z, Lu L. J Cell Sci. 2021 Oct 15;134(20). pii: 272560. doi: 10.1242/jcs.258564. Epub 2021 Oct 21. PubMed 34533190.
Backbone
  Vector backbone: pmoxGFP-N1
  Backbone manufacturer: E. Snapp (Addgene plasmid # 68070)
  Backbone size w/o insert (bp): 4700
  Total vector size (bp): 5978
  Vector type: Mammalian Expression
Growth in bacteria
  Bacterial resistance: Kanamycin, 50 μg/mL
  Growth temperature: 37°C
  Growth strain: DH5alpha
  Copy number: High Copy
Gene/Insert
  Gene/Insert name: ST6 beta-galactoside alpha-2,6-sialyltransferase 1 and tumor necrosis factor (alt name: ST6GAL1 and TNF)
  Species: H. sapiens (human)
  Insert size (bp): 1278
  Mutation: This chimera contains the cytosolic tail from TNF, TMD from ST and luminal domain from ST.
  GenBank ID: BC040009
  Entrez Gene: ST6GAL1 (a.k.a. CDw75, SIAT1, ST6GalI, ST6N); TNF (a.k.a. DIF, IMD127, TNF-alpha, TNFA, TNFSF2, TNLG1F)
  Tag / fusion protein: GFP (C terminal on backbone)
  Cloning method: Restriction Enzyme; 5′ cloning site XhoI (not destroyed); 3′ cloning site BamHI (not destroyed)
  Sequencing primers: 5′ CMV-F
Terms and licenses: Academic/Nonprofit Terms; Industry Terms: Not Available to Industry
How to cite: NSS-GFP was a gift from Lei Lu (Addgene plasmid # 163661 ; http://n2t.net/addgene:163661 ; RRID:Addgene_163661)
