[The description below was written by a language model from this plasmid's Addgene catalogue record and pLannotate feature annotations shown in this document.]
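Description:
NSS-GFP is a mammalian expression plasmid of about 6 kb built on the pmoxGFP-N1 backbone, an N1-type vector in which the gene of interest is cloned upstream of, and fused to, a C-terminal fluorescent protein. It replicates in E. coli from a high-copy ColE1/pUC-type origin and also carries an f1 phage origin. Selection relies on a single NeoR/KanR (Tn5 aminoglycoside phosphotransferase) gene. This gene is driven by a bacterial bla promoter for kanamycin resistance in bacteria and by the SV40 enhancer/early promoter for G418 selection in mammalian cells, and it ends in an HSV TK polyadenylation signal. The short large T antigen, ble and bGH poly(A) fragments in the annotation appear to be backbone remnants rather than functional parts.

The payload is a 1,278 bp human chimeric open reading frame inserted between XhoI and BamHI, both of which are retained. It is expressed from the CMV immediate-early enhancer and promoter and terminated by the SV40 poly(A) signal. The chimera joins the cytosolic tail of TNF to the transmembrane domain and luminal domain of the sialyltransferase ST6GAL1. The automated annotation labels only the ST6GAL1 portion, and the TNF tail presumably lies in the unannotated stretch just upstream of it. The fusion partner is moxGFP, a monomeric GFP variant optimised for oxidising environments such as the secretory pathway. This choice is appropriate because the C-terminus of a type II membrane protein faces the lumen.

The plasmid is one of a set of domain-swap constructs from a quantitative study of the Golgi retention of glycosyltransferases. It allows imaging in transfected cells of how replacing the ST6GAL1 cytosolic tail affects the protein's localisation.
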