Features (pLannotate 1.2.2; 15 found; start..end, strand, type, name):
     65..368     +  enhancer       CMV enhancer: human cytomegalovirus immediate early enhancer
    369..572     +  promoter       CMV promoter: human cytomegalovirus (CMV) immediate early promoter
    595..622     +  misc_feature   MCS (fragment): multiple cloning site
    710..1906    +  CDS            ST6GAL1: SIAT1_HUMAN - Also known as SIAT1. Experimental evidence at protein level: Swiss-Prot protein existence level 1. Transfers sialic acid from CMP-sialic acid to galactose- containing acceptor substrates. From Homo sapiens (Human).
   1928..2647    +  CDS            moxGFP: monomeric GFP variant optimized for use in oxidizing environments such as the secretory pathway (Costantini et al., 2015)
   2663..2746    +  CDS            large T antigen (fragment): large T antigen from SV40 (simian virus 40)
   2769..2890    +  polyA_signal   SV40 poly(A) signal: SV40 polyadenylation signal
   2924..3352    -  rep_origin     f1 ori (sequence partly withheld): f1 bacteriophage origin of replication; arrow indicates direction of (+) strand synthesis
   3379..3483    +  promoter       AmpR promoter: bla
   3485..3842    +  promoter       SV40 promoter: SV40 enhancer and early promoter
   3877..4671    +  CDS            NeoR/KanR: aminoglycoside phosphotransferase from Tn5; aph(3')-II (or nptII); confers resistance to neomycin, kanamycin, and G418 (Geneticin®)
   4692..4844    +  CDS            ble (fragment): BLE_KLEPN - Experimental evidence at protein level: Swiss-Prot protein existence level 1. Binding protein with a strong affinity to the bleomycin family of antibiotics. Binds to CL990; an antimitotic-antibiotic compound. From Klebsiella pneumoniae.
   4903..4950    +  polyA_signal   HSV TK poly(A) signal: herpes simplex virus thymidine kinase polyadenylation signal (Cole and Stacy, 1985)
   5041..5057    -  polyA_signal   bGH poly(A) signal (fragment): bovine growth hormone polyadenylation signal
   5279..5867    +  rep_origin     ori: high-copy-number ColE1/pMB1/pBR322/pUC origin of replication
>Addgene plasmid #163661 | NSS-GFP | addgene full sequence | sequence record 322793 | Addgene NGS Result
GCATTAGTTATTAATAGTAATCAATTACGGGGTCATTAGTTCATAGCCCATATATGGAGTTCCGCGTTAC
ATAACTTACGGTAAATGGCCCGCCTGGCTGACCGCCCAACGACCCCCGCCCATTGACGTCAATAATGACG
TATGTTCCCATAGTAACGCCAATAGGGACTTTCCATTGACGTCAATGGGTGGAGTATTTACGGTAAACTG
CCCACTTGGCAGTACATCAAGTGTATCATATGCCAAGTACGCCCCCTATTGACGTCAATGACGGTAAATG
GCCCGCCTGGCATTATGCCCAGTACATGACCTTATGGGACTTTCCTACTTGGCAGTACATCTACGTATTA
GTCATCGCTATTACCATGGTGATGCGGTTTTGGCAGTACATCAATGGGCGTGGATAGCGGTTTGACTCAC
GGGGATTTCCAAGTCTCCACCCCATTGACGTCAATGGGAGTTTGTTTTGGCACCAAAATCAACGGGACTT
TCCAAAATGTCGTAACAACTCCGCCCCATTGACGCAAATGGGCGGTAGGCGTGTACGGTGGGAGGTCTAT
ATAAGCAGAGCTGGTTTAGTGAACCGTCAGATCCGCTAGCGCTACCGGACTCAGATCTCGAGGCCACCAT
GTCTACCGAGTCTATGATTAGGGACGTGGAACTGGCTGAGGAGGCACTGCCCAAAAAAACCGGCGGACCA
CAGGGCTCTAGGAGATTCAGCTGCTGCGTCCTGGTCTTTCTTCTGTTTGCAGTCATCTGTGTGTGGAAGG
AAAAGAAGAAAGGGAGTTACTATGATTCCTTTAAATTGCAAACCAAGGAATTCCAGGTGTTAAAGAGTCT
GGGGAAATTGGCCATGGGGTCTGATTCCCAGTCTGTATCCTCAAGCAGCACCCAGGACCCCCACAGGGGC
CGCCAGACCCTCGGCAGTCTCAGAGGCCTAGCCAAGGCCAAACCAGAGGCCTCCTTCCAGGTGTGGAACA
AGGACAGCTCTTCCAAAAACCTTATCCCTAGGCTGCAAAAGATCTGGAAGAATTACCTAAGCATGAACAA
GTACAAAGTGTCCTACAAGGGGCCAGGACCAGGCATCAAGTTCAGTGCAGAGGCCCTGCGCTGCCACCTC
CGGGACCATGTGAATGTATCCATGGTAGAGGTCACAGATTTTCCCTTCAATACCTCTGAATGGGAGGGTT
ATCTGCCCAAGGAGAGCATTAGGACCAAGGCTGGGCCTTGGGGCAGGTGTGCTGTTGTGTCGTCAGCGGG
ATCTCTGAAGTCCTCCCAACTAGGCAGAGAAATCGATGATCATGACGCAGTCCTGAGGTTTAATGGGGCA
CCCACAGCCAACTTCCAACAAGATGTGGGCACAAAAACTACCATTCGCCTGATGAACTCTCAGTTGGTTA
CCACAGAGAAGCGCTTCCTCAAAGACAGTTTGTACAATGAAGGAATCCTAATTGTATGGGACCCATCTGT
ATACCACTCAGATATCCCAAAGTGGTACCAGAATCCGGATTATAATTTCTTTAACAACTACAAGACTTAT
CGTAAGCTGCACCCCAATCAGCCCTTTTACATCCTCAAGCCCCAGATGCCTTGGGAGCTATGGGACATTC
TTCAAGAAATCTCCCCAGAAGAGATTCAGCCAAACCCCCCATCCTCTGGGATGCTTGGTATCATCATCAT
GATGACGCTGTGTGACCAGGTGGATATTTATGAGTTCCTCCCATCCAAGCGCAAGACTGACGTGTGCTAC
TACTACCAGAAGTTCTTCGATAGTGCCTGCACGATGGGTGCCTACCACCCGCTGCTCTATGAGAAGAATT
TGGTGAAGCATCTCAACCAGGGCACAGATGAGGACATCTACCTGCTTGGAAAAGCCACACTGCCTGGCTT
CCGGACCATTCACTGCCGGGATCCACCGGTCGCCACCATGGTGTCCAAGGGCGAGGAGCTGTTCACCGGG
GTGGTGCCCATCCTGGTCGAGCTGGACGGCGACGTAAACGGCCACAAGTTCTCCGTGCGGGGCGAGGGCG
AGGGCGATGCCACCAACGGCAAGCTGACCCTGAAGTTCATCAGCACCACCGGCAAGCTGCCCGTGCCCTG
GCCCACCCTCGTGACCACCCTGACCTACGGCGTGCAGAGCTTCTCCCGCTACCCCGACCACATGAAGCGC
CACGACTTCTTCAAGAGCGCCATGCCCGAAGGCTACGTCCAGGAGCGCACCATCTCCTTCAAGGACGACG
GCACCTACAAGACCCGCGCCGAGGTGAAGTTCGAGGGCGACACCCTGGTGAACCGCATCGAGCTGAAGGG
CATCGACTTCAAGGAGGACGGCAACATCCTGGGGCACAAGCTGGAGTACAACTTCAACTCCCACAACGTC
TATATCACCGCCGACAAGCAGAAGAACGGCATCAAGGCCAACTTCAAGATCCGCCACAACGTGGAGGACG
GCTCCGTGCAGCTCGCCGACCACTACCAGCAGAACACCCCCATCGGCGACGGCCCCGTGCTGCTGCCCGA
CAACCACTACCTGTCCACCCAGTCCAAGCTGTCCAAAGACCCCAACGAGAAGCGCGATCACATGGTCCTT
CTGGAATTCGTGACCGCCGCCGGGATCACTCACGGCATGGACGAGCTGTACAAGTAAGCGGCCGCGACTC
TAGATCATAATCAGCCATACCACATTTGTAGAGGTTTTACTTGCTTTAAAAAACCTCCCACACCTCCCCC
TGAACCTGAAACATAAAATGAATGCAATTGTTGTTGTTAACTTGTTTATTGCAGCTTATAATGGTTACAA
ATAAAGCAATAGCATCACAAATTTCACAAATAAAGCATTTTTTTCACTGCATTCTAGTTGTGGTTTGTCC
AAACTCATCAATGTATCTTAAGGCGTAAATTGTAAGCGTTAATATTTTGTTAAAATTCGCGTTAAATTTT
TGTTAAATCAGCTCATTTTTTAACCAATAGGCCGAAATCGGCAAAATCCCTTATAAATCAAAAGAATAGA
CCGAGATAGGGT
[37 nt withheld, positions 3023-3059]
AAAGAACGTGGACTCCAACGTCAAAGG
[49 nt withheld, positions 3087-3135]
T
[91 nt withheld, positions 3137-3227]
G
[124 nt withheld, positions 3229-3352]
CAGGTGGCACTTTTCGGGGAAATGTGCGCGGAACCCCTATTTGTTTATTTTTCTAAATACATTCAAATAT
GTATCCGCTCATGAGACAATAACCCTGATAAATGCTTCAATAATATTGAAAAAGGAAGAGTCCTGAGGCG
GAAAGAACCAGCTGTGGAATGTGTGTCAGTTAGGGTGTGGAAAGTCCCCAGGCTCCCCAGCAGGCAGAAG
TATGCAAAGCATGCATCTCAATTAGTCAGCAACCAGGTGTGGAAAGTCCCCAGGCTCCCCAGCAGGCAGA
AGTATGCAAAGCATGCATCTCAATTAGTCAGCAACCATAGTCCCGCCCCTAACTCCGCCCATCCCGCCCC
TAACTCCGCCCAGTTCCGCCCATTCTCCGCCCCATGGCTGACTAATTTTTTTTATTTATGCAGAGGCCGA
GGCCGCCTCGGCCTCTGAGCTATTCCAGAAGTAGTGAGGAGGCTTTTTTGGAGGCCTAGGCTTTTGCAAA
GATCGATCAAGAGACAGGATGAGGATCGTTTCGCATGATTGAACAAGATGGATTGCACGCAGGTTCTCCG
GCCGCTTGGGTGGAGAGGCTATTCGGCTATGACTGGGCACAACAGACAATCGGCTGCTCTGATGCCGCCG
TGTTCCGGCTGTCAGCGCAGGGGCGCCCGGTTCTTTTTGTCAAGACCGACCTGTCCGGTGCCCTGAATGA
ACTGCAAGACGAGGCAGCGCGGCTATCGTGGCTGGCCACGACGGGCGTTCCTTGCGCAGCTGTGCTCGAC
GTTGTCACTGAAGCGGGAAGGGACTGGCTGCTATTGGGCGAAGTGCCGGGGCAGGATCTCCTGTCATCTC
ACCTTGCTCCTGCCGAGAAAGTATCCATCATGGCTGATGCAATGCGGCGGCTGCATACGCTTGATCCGGC
TACCTGCCCATTCGACCACCAAGCGAAACATCGCATCGAGCGAGCACGTACTCGGATGGAAGCCGGTCTT
GTCGATCAGGATGATCTGGACGAAGAGCATCAGGGGCTCGCGCCAGCCGAACTGTTCGCCAGGCTCAAGG
CGAGCATGCCCGACGGCGAGGATCTCGTCGTGACCCATGGCGATGCCTGCTTGCCGAATATCATGGTGGA
AAATGGCCGCTTTTCTGGATTCATCGACTGTGGCCGGCTGGGTGTGGCGGACCGCTATCAGGACATAGCG
TTGGCTACCCGTGATATTGCTGAAGAGCTTGGCGGCGAATGGGCTGACCGCTTCCTCGTGCTTTACGGTA
TCGCCGCTCCCGATTCGCAGCGCATCGCCTTCTATCGCCTTCTTGACGAGTTCTTCTGAGCGGGACTCTG
GGGTTCGAAATGACCGACCAAGCGACGCCCAACCTGCCATCACGAGATTTCGATTCCACCGCCGCCTTCT
ATGAAAGGTTGGGCTTCGGAATCGTTTTCCGGGACGCCGGCTGGATGATCCTCCAGCGCGGGGATCTCAT
GCTGGAGTTCTTCGCCCACCCTAGGGGGAGGCTAACTGAAACACGGAAGGAGACAATACCGGAAGGAACC
CGCGCTATGACGGCAATAAAAAGACAGAATAAAACGCACGGTGTTGGGTCGTTTGTTCATAAACGCGGGG
TTCGGTCCCAGGGCTGGCACTCTGTCGATACCCCACCGAGACCCCATTGGGGCCAATACGCCCGCGTTTC
TTCCTTTTCCCCACCCCACCCCCCAAGTTCGGGTGAAGGCCCAGGGCTCGCAGCCAACGTCGGGGCGGCA
GGCCCTGCCATAGCCTCAGGTTACTCATATATACTTTAGATTGATTTAAAACTTCATTTTTAATTTAAAA
GGATCTAGGTGAAGATCCTTTTTGATAATCTCATGACCAAAATCCCTTAACGTGAGTTTTCGTTCCACTG
AGCGTCAGACCCCGTAGAAAAGATCAAAGGATCTTCTTGAGATCCTTTTTTTCTGCGCGTAATCTGCTGC
TTGCAAACAAAAAAACCACCGCTACCAGCGGTGGTTTGTTTGCCGGATCAAGAGCTACCAACTCTTTTTC
CGAAGGTAACTGGCTTCAGCAGAGCGCAGATACCAAATACTGTTCTTCTAGTGTAGCCGTAGTTAGGCCA
CCACTTCAAGAACTCTGTAGCACCGCCTACATACCTCGCTCTGCTAATCCTGTTACCAGTGGCTGCTGCC
AGTGGCGATAAGTCGTGTCTTACCGGGTTGGACTCAAGACGATAGTTACCGGATAAGGCGCAGCGGTCGG
GCTGAACGGGGGGTTCGTGCACACAGCCCAGCTTGGAGCGAACGACCTACACCGAACTGAGATACCTACA
GCGTGAGCTATGAGAAAGCGCCACGCTTCCCGAAGGGAGAAAGGCGGACAGGTATCCGGTAAGCGGCAGG
GTCGGAACAGGAGAGCGCACGAGGGAGCTTCCAGGGGGAAACGCCTGGTATCTTTATAGTCCTGTCGGGT
TTCGCCACCTCTGACTTGAGCGTCGATTTTTGTGATGCTCGTCAGGGGGGCGGAGCCTATGGAAAAACGC
CAGCAACGCGGCCTTTTTACGGTTCCTGGCCTTTTGCTGGCCTTTTGCTCACATGTTCTTTCCTGCGTTA
TCCCCTGATTCTGTGGATAACCGTATTACCGCCAT
